>Addgene plasmid #37206 | ZO-1 shRNA 3253 | addgene partial sequence | sequence record 51998 | T7 5'-TAATACGACTCACTATAGGG-3'
CCGCGGGGGCGGCGCTCTGACTAGTGGATCCCCCGGGCTGCAGGAATTCGAACGCTGACGTCATCAACCC
GCTCCAAGGAATCGCGGGCCCAGTGTCACTAGGCGGGAACACCCAGCGCGCGTGCGCCCTGGCAGGAAGA
TGGCTGTGAGGGACAGGGGAGTGGCGCCCTGCAATATTTGCATGTCGCTATGTGTTCTGGGAAATCACCA
TAAACGTGAAATGTCTTTGGATTTGGGAATCTTATAAGTTCTGTATGAGACCACAGATCCCCGCGCATTC
CCACATATGAATTCAAGAGATTCATATGTGGGAATGCGCTTTTTGGAAAAGCTTATCGATACCGTCGACC
TCGAGGGGGGGCCCGGTACCAGCTTTTGTTCCCTTTAGTGAGGGTTAATTTCGAGCTTGGCGTAATCATG
GTCATAGCTGTTTCCTGTGTGAAATTGTTATCCGCTCACAATTCCACACAACATACGAGCCGGAAGCATA
AAGTGTAAAGCCTGGGGTGCCTAATGAGTGAGCTAACTCACATTAATTGCGTTGCGCTCACTGCCCGCTT
TCCAGTCGGGAAACCTGTCGTGCCAGCTGCATTAATGAATCGGCCAACGCGCGGGGAGAGGCGGTTTGCG
TATTGGGCGCTCTTCCGCTTCCTCGCTCACTGACTCGCTGCGCTCGGTCGTTCGGCTGCGGCGAGCGGTA
TCAGCTCACTCAAAGGCGGTAATACGGTTATCCACAGAATCAGGGGATAACGCAGGAAAGAACATGTGAG
CAAAAGGCCAGCAAAAGGCCAGGAACCGTAAAAAGGCCGCGTTGCTGGCGTTTTTCCATAGGCTCCGCCC
CCCTGACGAGCATCACAAAAATCGACGCTCAAGTCAGAAGTGGCGAANCCCGACAGGACTATAAGATACC
AGGCGTTCCCCTGGAACTCCTCTGGTCTCTGTCGA
