[The description below was written by a language model from this plasmid's Addgene catalogue record.]
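Description:
ZO-1 shRNA 3253 is a small mammalian RNAi plasmid of about 3.2 kb, built on the pSUPER backbone. It carries a short hairpin RNA directed against canine ZO-1 (TJP1), the tight junction scaffolding protein zonula occludens-1. The hairpin-encoding oligonucleotide, based on a 19-nucleotide target sequence from the dog transcript, was inserted by restriction cloning between the BglII and HindIII sites of the vector. The record does not say whether those sites survive cloning. The plasmid is propagated in E. coli under ampicillin selection, and its copy number is listed as unknown. T7 and T3 primer sites flank the insert and are used for sequence verification.

The record does not name the promoter or provide a feature table. pSUPER vectors generally drive hairpin transcription from the RNA polymerase III H1 promoter, producing a short stem-loop transcript that the cell processes into an siRNA, which then triggers degradation of the matching mRNA. No mammalian selection marker or reporter is listed, so the plasmid is presumably delivered by transfection, possibly alongside a separate selectable construct, though the record does not specify this.

Because the target sequence is canine, the construct suits knockdown of endogenous ZO-1 in dog-derived epithelial cell lines. The associated publication concerns how ZO-1 stabilizes the tight junction solute barrier through its coupling to the perijunctional cytoskeleton. This points to loss-of-function studies of tight junction permeability and cytoskeletal organization as the intended use. The number in the name may indicate the target position within the transcript, but the record does not confirm this.
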