Addgene plasmid #37206: ZO-1 shRNA 3253
Depositing lab: James Anderson & Alan Fanning. Depositing organization: University of North Carolina at Chapel Hill. Publication: ZO-1 stabilizes the tight junction solute barrier through coupling to the perijunctional cytoskeleton. Van Itallie CM, Fanning AS, Bridges A, Anderson JM. Mol Biol Cell. 2009 Sep;20(17):3930-40. Epub 2009 Jul 15. 10.1091/mbc.e09-04-0320 PubMed 19605556.
Backbone
  Vector backbone: pSUPER
  Backbone size w/o insert (bp): 3176
  Total vector size (bp): 3200
  Vector type: Mammalian Expression, RNAi
Growth in bacteria
  Bacterial resistance: Ampicillin, 100 μg/mL
  Growth temperature: 37°C
  Growth strain: DH5alpha
  Copy number: Unknown
Gene/Insert
  Gene/Insert name: dog ZO-1 shRNA (alt name: ZO-1)
  gRNA/shRNA sequence: GCGCATTCCCACATATGAA
  Species: canine
  Entrez Gene: TJP1 (a.k.a. ZO-1, ZO1)
  Cloning method: Restriction Enzyme; 5′ cloning site BglII (unknown if destroyed); 3′ cloning site HindIII (unknown if destroyed)
  Sequencing primers: 5′ T7; 3′ T3
Terms and licenses: Academic/Nonprofit Terms; Industry Terms: Not Available to Industry
How to cite: ZO-1 shRNA 3253 was a gift from James Anderson & Alan Fanning (Addgene plasmid # 37206 ; http://n2t.net/addgene:37206 ; RRID:Addgene_37206)
